Addgene plasmid #173165: pMXS-IRES-Blast ACSL3
Purpose: Retroviral vector to express sgRNA resistant human ACSL3
Depositing lab: Kivanc Birsoy. Depositing organization: Rockefeller University. Publication: CHP1 Regulates Compartmentalized Glycerolipid Synthesis by Activating GPAT4. Zhu XG, Nicholson Puthenveedu S, Shen Y, La K, Ozlu C, Wang T, Klompstra D, Gultekin Y, Chi J, Fidelin J, Peng T, Molina H, Hang HC, Min W, Birsoy K. Mol Cell. 2019 Apr 4;74(1):45-58.e7. doi: 10.1016/j.molcel.2019.01.037. Epub 2019 Mar 4. PubMed 30846317.
Backbone
  Vector backbone: pMXS-IRES-Blast
  Backbone manufacturer: Cell Biolabs
  Backbone size w/o insert (bp): 5600
  Total vector size (bp): 7800
  Vector type: Retroviral
  Selectable markers: Blasticidin
Growth in bacteria
  Bacterial resistance: Ampicillin, 100 μg/mL
  Growth temperature: 37°C
  Growth strain: NEB Stable
  Copy number: High Copy
Gene/Insert
  Gene/Insert name: Acyl-CoA Synthetase Long Chain Family Member 3
  Species: H. sapiens (human)
  Insert size (bp): 2200
  Mutation: Synonymous mutations at sgRNA sites
  Entrez Gene: ACSL3 (a.k.a. ACS3, FACL3, LACS 3, LACS3, PRO2194)
  Promoter: MMLV
  Cloning method: Gibson Cloning
  Sequencing primers: 5′ GTAGACGGCATCGCAGCTTGGATA; 3′ CCTCACATTGCAAAAGACGGC
Terms and licenses: Academic/Nonprofit Terms; Industry Terms: Not Available to Industry
How to cite: pMXS-IRES-Blast ACSL3 was a gift from Kivanc Birsoy (Addgene plasmid # 173165 ; http://n2t.net/addgene:173165 ; RRID:Addgene_173165)
