[The description below was written by a language model from this plasmid's Addgene catalogue record and pLannotate feature annotations shown in this document.]
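Description:
pMXS-IRES-Blast ACSL3 is a Moloney murine leukemia virus (MMLV)-based retroviral expression vector, built on the pMXS-IRES-Blast backbone, for stable delivery of human ACSL3 (acyl-CoA synthetase long chain family member 3) into mammalian cells. The plasmid is about 7.8 kb and is maintained in E. coli through a high-copy ColE1/pUC-type origin and an ampicillin resistance gene (β-lactamase) driven by its own bla promoter.

The viral portion is flanked by MMLV long terminal repeats. The 5′ LTR provides the promoter activity that drives the insert. It is followed by the Ψ packaging signal, a truncated gag segment lacking its start codon, and a pol region carrying a splice acceptor; together these elements support encapsidation of the genomic RNA and expression of the downstream cargo when the plasmid is introduced into a packaging cell line that supplies the viral proteins in trans. The roughly 2.2 kb ACSL3 coding sequence sits downstream and is followed by an EMCV IRES and the blasticidin S deaminase gene. Both proteins are therefore translated from a single bicistronic transcript, and blasticidin selection enriches for transduced cells that also express ACSL3. The annotation software labels part of the 3′ LTR region as a ΔU3 fragment adjacent to a standard MMLV LTR match, and the record does not otherwise describe the vector as self-inactivating.

The ACSL3 cDNA carries synonymous mutations at sgRNA target sites, leaving the encoded protein unchanged while making the transgene resistant to Cas9 cleavage. The construct is thus suited to rescue or add-back experiments in ACSL3 CRISPR knockout cells, and was deposited in connection with a study of glycerolipid synthesis. No epitope tag is recorded.
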