Features (pLannotate 1.2.2; 14 found; start..end, strand, type, name):
     22..615     +  LTR            LTR: long terminal repeat from Moloney murine leukemia virus
    678..877     +  misc_feature   MMLV Ψ: packaging signal of Moloney murine leukemia virus (MMLV)
    929..1017    +  misc_feature   MESV Ψ (fragment): packaging signal of murine embryonic stem cell virus
   1094..1510    +  CDS            gag (truncated): truncated Moloney murine leukemia virus (MMLV) gag gene lacking the start codon
   1520..1894    +  misc_feature   pol region: Moloney murine leukemia virus (MMLV) pol region containing the splice acceptor site
   1923..4082    +  CDS            ACSL3: ACSL3_HUMAN - Also known as ACS3, FACL3, LACS3. Experimental evidence at protein level: Swiss-Prot protein existence level 1. Acyl-CoA synthetases (ACSL) activates long-chain fatty acids for both synthesis of cellular lipids, and degradation via beta- oxidation (PubMed:22633490). Required for the incorporation of fatty acids into phosphatidylcholine, the major phospholipid located on the surface of VLDL (very low density lipoproteins) (PubMed:18003621). Has mainly an anabolic role in energy metabolism. Mediates hepatic lipogenesis. Preferentially uses myristate, laurate, arachidonate and eicos
   4220..4682    +  misc_feature   IRES: internal ribosome entry site (IRES) of the encephalomyocarditis virus (EMCV)
   4702..5091    +  CDS            BSD: blasticidin S deaminase; Aspergillus terreus BSD; confers resistance to blasticidin
   5140..5261    +  LTR            3' LTR (ΔU3) (fragment): self-inactivating 3' long terminal repeat (LTR) from Moloney murine leukemia virus
   5262..5731    +  LTR            LTR: long terminal repeat from Moloney murine leukemia virus
   5797..5849    -  CDS            lacI (fragment): lac repressor; lacI; The lac repressor binds to the lac operator to inhibit transcription in E. coli. This inhibition can be relieved by adding lactose or isopropyl-β-D-thiogalactopyranoside (IPTG).
   6032..6620    -  rep_origin     ori: high-copy-number ColE1/pMB1/pBR322/pUC origin of replication
   6784..7644    -  CDS            AmpR: β-lactamase; bla; confers resistance to ampicillin, carbenicillin, and related antibiotics
   7645..7749    -  promoter       AmpR promoter: bla
>Addgene plasmid #173165 | pMXS-IRES-Blast ACSL3 | addgene full sequence | sequence record 341380 | Addgene NGS Result
CCCGAAAAGTGCCACCTGCATAATGAAAGACCCCACCTGTAGGTTTGGCAAGCTAGCTTAAGTAACGCCA
TTTTGCAAGGCATGGAAAAATACATAACTGAGAATAGAAAAGTTCAGATCAAGGTCAGGAACAGATGGAA
CAGCTGAATATGGGCCAAACAGGATATCTGTGGTAAGCAGTTCCTGCCCCGGCTCAGGGCCAAGAACAGA
TGGAACAGCTGAATATGGGCCAAACAGGATATCTGTGGTAAGCAGTTCCTGCCCCGGCTCAGGGCCAAGA
ACAGATGGTCCCCAGATGCGGTCCAGCCCTCAGCAGTTTCTAGAGAACCATCAGATGTTTCCAGGGTGCC
CCAAGGACCTGAAATGACCCTGTGCCTTATTTGAACTAACCAATCAGTTCGCTTCTCGCTTCTGTTCGCG
CGCTTCTGCTCCCCGAGCTCAATAAAAGAGCCCACAACCCCTCACTCGGCGCGCCAGTCCTCCGATTGAC
TGAGTCGCCCGGGTACCCGTGTATCCAATAAACCCTCTTGCAGTTGCATCCGACTTGTGGTCTCGCTGTT
CCTTGGGAGGGTCTCCTCTGAGTGATTGACTACCCGTCAGCGGGGGTCTTTCATTTGGGGGCTCGTCCGG
GATCGGGAGACCCCTGCCCAGGGACCACCGACCCACCACCGGGAGGTAAGCTGGCCAGCAACTTATCTGT
GTCTGTCCGATTGTCTAGTGTCTATGACTGATTTTATGCGCCTGCGTCGGTACTAGTTAGCTAACTAGCT
CTGTATCTGGCGGACCCGTGGTGGAACTGACGAGTTCGGAACACCCGGCCGCAACCCTGGGAGACGTCCC
AGGGACTTCGGGGGCCGTTTTTGTGGCCCGACCTGAGTCCAAAAATCCCGATCGTTTTGGACTCTTTGGT
GCACCCCCCTAATAGGAGGGATATGTGGTTCTGGTAGGAGACGAGAACCTAAAACAGTTCCCGCCTCCGT
CTGAATTTTTGCTTTCGGTTTGGGACCGAAGCCGCGCCGCGCGTCTTGTCTGCTGCAGCATCGTTCTGTG
TTGTCTCTGTCTGACTGTGTTTCTGTATTTGTCTGAAAATTAGGGCCAGACTGTTACCACTCCCTTAAGT
TTGACCTTAGGTCACTGGAAAGATGTCGAGCGGATCGCTCACAACCAGTCGGTAGATGTCAAGAAGAGAC
GTTGGGTTACCTTCTGCTCTGCAGAATGGCCAACCTTTAACGTCGGATGGCCGCGAGACGGCACCTTTAA
CCGAGACCTCATCACCCAGGTTAAGATCAAGGTCTTTTCACCTGGCCCGCATGGACACCCAGACCAGGTC
CCCTACATCGTGACCTGGGAAGCCTTGGCTTTTGACCCCCCTCCCTGGGTCAAGCCCTTTGTACACCCTA
AGCCTCCGCCTCCTCTTCCTCCATCCGCCCCGTCTCTCCCCCTTGAACCTCCTCGTTCGACCCCGCCTCG
ATCCTCCCTTTATCCAGCCCTCACTCCTTCTCTAGGCGCCCCCATATGGCCATATGAGATCTTATATGGG
GCACCCCCGCCCCTTGTAAACTTCCCTGACCCTGACATGACAAGAGTTACTAACAGCCCCTCTCTCCAAG
CTCACTTACAGGCTCTCTACTTAGTCCAGCACGAAGTCTGGAGACCTCTGGCGGCAGCCTACCAAGAACA
ACTGGACCGACCGGTGGTACCTCACCCTTACCGAGTCGGCGACACAGTGTGGGTCCGCCGACACCAGACT
AAGAACCTAGAACCTCGCTGGAAAGGACCTTACACAGTCCTGCTGACCACCCCCACCGCCCTCAAAGTAG
ACGGCATCGCAGCTTGGATACACGCCGCCCACGTGAAGGCTGCCGACCCCGGGGGTGGACCATCCTCTAG
ACTGCCGGATCTAGCTAGTTAATTAAGCCACCATGAATAACCACGTGTCTTCAAAACCATCTACCATGAA
GCTAAAACATACCATCAACCCTATTCTTTTATATTTTATACATTTTCTAATATCACTTTATACTATTTTA
ACATACATTCCGTTTTATTTTTTCTCCGAGTCAAGACAAGAAAAATCAAACCGAATTAAAGCAAAGCCTG
TAAATTCAAAACCTGATTCTGCATACAGATCTGTTAATAGTTTGGATGGTTTGGCTTCAGTATTATACCC
TGGATGTGATACTTTAGATAAAGTTTTTACATATGCAAAAAACAAATTTAAGAACAAAAGACTCTTGGGA
ACACGTGAAGTTTTAAATGAGGAAGATGAAGTACAACCAAATGGAAAAATTTTTAAAAAGGTTATTCTTG
GACAGTATAATTGGCTTTCCTATGAAGATGTCTTTGTTCGAGCCTTTAATTTTGGAAATGGATTACAGAT
GTTGGGTCAGAAACCAAAGACCAACATCGCCATCTTCTGTGAGACCAGGGCCGAGTGGATGATAGCTGCA
CAGGCGTGTTTTATGTATAATTTTCAGCTTGTTACATTATATGCCACTCTAGGAGGTCCAGCCATTGTTC
ATGCATTAAATGAAACAGAGGTGACCAACATCATTACTAGTAAAGAACTCTTACAAACAAAGTTGAAGGA
TATAGTTTCTTTGGTCCCACGCCTGCGGCACATCATCACTGTTGATGGAAAGCCACCGACCTGGTCCGAG
TTCCCCAAGGGCATCATTGTGCATACCATGGCTGCAGTGGAGGCCCTGGGAGCCAAGGCCAGCATGGAAA
ACCAACCTCATAGCAAACCATTGCCCTCAGATATTGCAGTAATCATGTACACAAGTGGATCCACAGGACT
TCCAAAGGGAGTCATGATCTCACATAGTAACATTATTGCTGGTATAACTGGGATGGCAGAAAGGATTCCA
GAACTAGGAGAGGAAGATGTCTACATTGGATATTTGCCTCTGGCCCATGTTCTAGAATTAAGTGCTGAGC
TTGTCTGTCTTTCTCACGGATGCCGCATTGGTTACTCTTCACCACAGACTTTAGCAGATCAGTCTTCAAA
AATTAAAAAAGGAAGCAAAGGGGATACATCCATGTTGAAACCAACACTGATGGCAGCAGTTCCGGAAATC
ATGGATCGGATCTACAAAAATGTCATGAATAAAGTCAGTGAAATGAGTAGTTTTCAACGTAATCTGTTTA
TTCTGGCCTATAATTACAAAATGGAACAGATTTCAAAAGGACGTAATACTCCACTGTGCGACAGCTTTGT
TTTCCGGAAAGTTCGAAGCTTGCTAGGGGGAAATATTCGTCTCCTGTTGTGTGGTGGCGCTCCACTTTCT
GCAACCACGCAGCGATTCATGAACATCTGTTTCTGCTGTCCTGTTGGTCAGGGATACGGGCTCACTGAAT
CTGCTGGGGCTGGAACAATTTCCGAAGTGTGGGATTATAACACGGGACGCGTGGGAGCACCATTAGTTTG
CTGTGAAATCAAATTAAAAAACTGGGAGGAAGGTGGATACTTTAATACTGATAAGCCACACCCCAGGGGT
GAAATTCTTATTGGGGGCCAAAGTGTGACAATGGGGTACTACAAAAATGAAGCAAAAACAAAAGCTGATT
TCTTTGAAGATGAAAATGGACAAAGGTGGCTCTGTACTGGGGATATTGGAGAGTTTGAACCCGATGGATG
CTTAAAGATTATTGATCGTAAAAAGGACCTTGTAAAACTACAGGCAGGGGAATATGTTTCTCTTGGGAAA
GTAGAGGCAGCTTTGAAGAATCTTCCACTAGTAGATAACATTTGTGCATATGCAAACAGTTATCATTCTT
ATGTCATTGGATTTGTTGTGCCAAATCAAAAGGAACTAACTGAACTAGCTCGAAAGAAAGGACTTAAAGG
GACTTGGGAGGAGCTGTGTAACAGTTGTGAAATGGAAAATGAGGTACTTAAAGTGCTTTCCGAAGCTGCT
ATTTCAGCAAGTCTGGAAAAGTTTGAAATTCCAGTAAAAATTCGTTTGAGTCCTGAACCGTGGACCCCTG
AAACTGGTCTGGTGACAGATGCCTTCAAGCTGAAACGCAAAGAGCTTAAAACACATTACCAGGCGGACAT
TGAGCGAATGTATGGAAGAAAATGAGCTACGTAAATTCCGCCCCCCCCCCCCCTCTCCCTCCCCCCCCCT
AACGTTACTGGCCGAAGCCGCTTGGAATAAGGCCGGTGTGCGTTTGTCTATATGTTATTTTCCACCATAT
TGCCGTCTTTTGGCAATGTGAGGGCCCGGAAACCTGGCCCTGTCTTCTTGACGAGCATTCCTAGGGGTCT
TTCCCCTCTCGCCAAAGGAATGCAAGGTCTGTTGAATGTCGTGAAGGAAGCAGTTCCTCTGGAAGCTTCT
TGAAGACAAACAACGTCTGTAGCGACCCTTTGCAGGCAGCGGAACCCCCCACCTGGCGACAGGTGCCTCT
GCGGCCAAAAGCCACGTGTATAAGATACACCTGCAAAGGCGGCACAACCCCAGTGCCACGTTGTGAGTTG
GATAGTTGTGGAAAGAGTCAAATGGCTCTCCTCAAGCGTATTCAACAAGGGGCTGAAGGATGCCCAGAAG
GTACCCCATTGTATGGGATCTGATCTGGGGCCTCGGTGCACATGCTTTACATGTGTTTAGTCGAGGTTAA
AAAAACGTCTAGGCCCCCCGAACCACGGGGACGTGGTTTTCCTTTGAAAAACACGATGATAATATGGCCA
CAACCATGGTTCCTTTGTCTCAAGAAGAATCCACCCTCATTGAAAGAGCAACGGCTACAATCAACAGCAT
CCCCATCTCTGAAGACTACAGCGTCGCCAGCGCAGCTCTCTCTAGCGACGGCCGCATCTTCACTGGTGTC
AATGTATATCATTTTACTGGGGGACCTTGTGCAGAACTCGTGGTGCTGGGCACTGCTGCTGCTGCGGCAG
CTGGCAACCTGACTTGTATCGTCGCGATCGGAAATGAGAACAGGGGCATCTTGAGCCCCTGCGGACGGTG
CCGACAGGTGCTTCTCGATCTGCATCCTGGGATCAAAGCCATAGTGAAGGACAGTGATGGACAGCCGACG
GCAGTTGGGATTCGTGAATTGCTGCCCTCTGGTTATGTGTGGGAGGGCTAAGTCGACGATAAAATAAAAG
ATTTTATTTAGTCTCCAGAAAAAGGGGGGAATGAAAGACCCCACCTGTAGGTTTGGCAAGCTAGCTTAAG
TAACGCCATTTTGCAAGGCATGGAAAAATACATAACTGAGAATAGAGAAGTTCAGATCAAGGTCAGGAAC
AGATGGAACAGCTGAATATGGGCCAAACAGGATATCTGTGGTAAGCAGTTCCTGCCCCGGCTCAGGGCCA
AGAACAGATGGAACAGCTGAATATGGGCCAAACAGGATATCTGTGGTAAGCAGTTCCTGCCCCGGCTCAG
GGCCAAGAACAGATGGTCCCCAGATGCGGTCCAGCCCTCAGCAGTTTCTAGAGAACCATCAGATGTTTCC
AGGGTGCCCCAAGGACCTGAAATGACCCTGTGCCTTATTTGAACTAACCAATCAGTTCGCTTCTCGCTTC
TGTTCGCGCGCTTCTGCTCCCCGAGCTCAATAAAAGAGCCCACAACCCCTCACTCGGGGCGCCAGTCCTC
CGATTGACTGAGTCGCCCGGGTACCCGTGTATCCAATAAACCCTCTTGCAGTTGCATCCGACTTGTGGTC
TCGCTGTTCCTTGGGAGGGTCTCCTCTGAGTGATTGACTACCCGTCAGCGGGGGTCTTTCACATGCAGCA
TGTATCAAAATTAATTTGGTTTTTTTTCTTAAGTATTTACATTAAATGGCCATAGTTGCATTAATGAATC
GGCCAACGCGCGGGGAGAGGCGGTTTGCGTATTGGGCGCTCTTCCGCTTCCTCGCTCACTGACTCGCTGC
GCTCGGTCGTTCGGCTGCGGCGAGCGGTATCAGCTCACTCAAAGGCGGTAATACGGTTATCCACAGAATC
AGGGGATAACGCAGGAAAGAACATGTGAGCAAAAGGCCAGCAAAAGGCCAGGAACCGTAAAAAGGCCGCG
TTGCTGGCGTTTTTCCATAGGCTCCGCCCCCCTGACGAGCATCACAAAAATCGACGCTCAAGTCAGAGGT
GGCGAAACCCGACAGGACTATAAAGATACCAGGCGTTTCCCCCTGGAAGCTCCCTCGTGCGCTCTCCTGT
TCCGACCCTGCCGCTTACCGGATACCTGTCCGCCTTTCTCCCTTCGGGAAGCGTGGCGCTTTCTCATAGC
TCACGCTGTAGGTATCTCAGTTCGGTGTAGGTCGTTCGCTCCAAGCTGGGCTGTGTGCACGAACCCCCCG
TTCAGCCCGACCGCTGCGCCTTATCCGGTAACTATCGTCTTGAGTCCAACCCGGTAAGACACGACTTATC
GCCACTGGCAGCAGCCACTGGTAACAGGATTAGCAGAGCGAGGTATGTAGGCGGTGCTACAGAGTTCTTG
AAGTGGTGGCCTAACTACGGCTACACTAGAAGAACAGTATTTGGTATCTGCGCTCTGCTGAAGCCAGTTA
CCTTCGGAAAAAGAGTTGGTAGCTCTTGATCCGGCAAACAAACCACCGCTGGTAGCGGTGGTTTTTTTGT
TTGCAAGCAGCAGATTACGCGCAGAAAAAAAGGATCTCAAGAAGATCCTTTGATCTTTTCTACGGGGTCT
GACGCTCAGTGGAACGAAAACTCACGTTAAGGGATTTTGGTCATGAGATTATCAAAAAGGATCTTCACCT
AGATCCTTTTGCGGCCGGCCGCAAATCAATCTAAAGTATATATGAGTAAACTTGGTCTGACAGTTACCAA
TGCTTAATCAGTGAGGCACCTATCTCAGCGATCTGTCTATTTCGTTCATCCATAGTTGCCTGACTCCCCG
TCGTGTAGATAACTACGATACGGGAGGGCTTACCATCTGGCCCCAGTGCTGCAATGATACCGCGAGACCC
ACGCTCACCGGCTCCAGATTTATCAGCAATAAACCAGCCAGCCGGAAGGGCCGAGCGCAGAAGTGGTCCT
GCAACTTTATCCGCCTCCATCCAGTCTATTAATTGTTGCCGGGAAGCTAGAGTAAGTAGTTCGCCAGTTA
ATAGTTTGCGCAACGTTGTTGCCATTGCTACAGGCATCGTGGTGTCACGCTCGTCGTTTGGTATGGCTTC
ATTCAGCTCCGGTTCCCAACGATCAAGGCGAGTTACATGATCCCCCATGTTGTGCAAAAAAGCGGTTAGC
TCCTTCGGTCCTCCGATCGTTGTCAGAAGTAAGTTGGCCGCAGTGTTATCACTCATGGTTATGGCAGCAC
TGCATAATTCTCTTACTGTCATGCCATCCGTAAGATGCTTTTCTGTGACTGGTGAGTACTCAACCAAGTC
ATTCTGAGAATAGTGTATGCGGCGACCGAGTTGCTCTTGCCCGGCGTCAATACGGGATAATACCGCGCCA
CATAGCAGAACTTTAAAAGTGCTCATCATTGGAAAACGTTCTTCGGGGCGAAAACTCTCAAGGATCTTAC
CGCTGTTGAGATCCAGTTCGATGTAACCCACTCGTGCACCCAACTGATCTTCAGCATCTTTTACTTTCAC
CAGCGTTTCTGGGTGAGCAAAAACAGGAAGGCAAAATGCCGCAAAAAAGGGAATAAGGGCGACACGGAAA
TGTTGAATACTCATACTCTTCCTTTTTCAATATTATTGAAGCATTTATCAGGGTTATTGTCTCATGAGCG
GATACATATTTGAATGTATTTAGAAAAATAAACAAATAGGGGTTCCGCGCACATTTC
