>Addgene plasmid #173165 | pMXS-IRES-Blast ACSL3 | depositor partial sequence | sequence record 336064 | pMXS-IRES-Blast ACSL3 sequence 2163 bps
ATGAATAACCACGTGTCTTCAAAACCATCTACCATGAAGCTAAAACATACCATCAACCCTATTCTTTTAT
ATTTTATACATTTTCTAATATCACTTTATACTATTTTAACATACATTCCGTTTTATTTTTTCTCCGAGTC
AAGACAAGAAAAATCAAACCGAATTAAAGCAAAGCCTGTAAATTCAAAACCTGATTCTGCATACAGATCT
GTTAATAGTTTGGATGGTTTGGCTTCAGTATTATACCCTGGATGTGATACTTTAGATAAAGTTTTTACAT
ATGCAAAAAACAAATTTAAGAACAAAAGACTCTTGGGAACACGTGAAGTTTTAAATGAGGAAGATGAAGT
ACAACCAAATGGAAAAATTTTTAAAAAGGTTATTCTTGGACAGTATAATTGGCTTTCCTATGAAGATGTC
TTTGTTCGAGCCTTTAATTTTGGAAATGGATTACAGATGTTGGGTCAGAAACCAAAGACCAACATCGCCA
TCTTCTGTGAGACCAGGGCCGAGTGGATGATAGCTGCACAGGCGTGTTTTATGTATAATTTTCAGCTTGT
TACATTATATGCCACTCTAGGAGGTCCAGCCATTGTTCATGCATTAAATGAAACAGAGGTGACCAACATC
ATTACTAGTAAAGAACTCTTACAAACAAAGTTGAAGGATATAGTTTCTTTGGTCCCACGCCTGCGGCACA
TCATCACTGTTGATGGAAAGCCACCGACCTGGTCCGAGTTCCCCAAGGGCATCATTGTGCATACCATGGC
TGCAGTGGAGGCCCTGGGAGCCAAGGCCAGCATGGAAAACCAACCTCATAGCAAACCATTGCCCTCAGAT
ATTGCAGTAATCATGTACACAAGTGGATCCACAGGACTTCCAAAGGGAGTCATGATCTCACATAGTAACA
TTATTGCTGGTATAACTGGGATGGCAGAAAGGATTCCAGAACTAGGAGAGGAAGATGTCTACATTGGATA
TTTGCCTCTGGCCCATGTTCTAGAATTAAGTGCTGAGCTTGTCTGTCTTTCTCACGGATGCCGCATTGGT
TACTCTTCACCACAGACTTTAGCAGATCAGTCTTCAAAAATTAAAAAAGGAAGCAAAGGGGATACATCCA
TGTTGAAACCAACACTGATGGCAGCAGTTCCGGAAATCATGGATCGGATCTACAAAAATGTCATGAATAA
AGTCAGTGAAATGAGTAGTTTTCAACGTAATCTGTTTATTCTGGCCTATAATTACAAAATGGAACAGATT
TCAAAAGGACGTAATACTCCACTGTGCGACAGCTTTGTTTTCCGGAAAGTTCGAAGCTTGCTAGGGGGAA
ATATTCGTCTCCTGTTGTGTGGTGGCGCTCCACTTTCTGCAACCACGCAGCGATTCATGAACATCTGTTT
CTGCTGTCCTGTTGGTCAGGGATACGGGCTCACTGAATCTGCTGGGGCTGGAACAATTTCCGAAGTGTGG
GATTATAACACGGGACGCGTGGGAGCACCATTAGTTTGCTGTGAAATCAAATTAAAAAACTGGGAGGAAG
GTGGATACTTTAATACTGATAAGCCACACCCCAGGGGTGAAATTCTTATTGGGGGCCAAAGTGTGACAAT
GGGGTACTACAAAAATGAAGCAAAAACAAAAGCTGATTTCTTTGAAGATGAAAATGGACAAAGGTGGCTC
TGTACTGGGGATATTGGAGAGTTTGAACCCGATGGATGCTTAAAGATTATTGATCGTAAAAAGGACCTTG
TAAAACTACAGGCAGGGGAATATGTTTCTCTTGGGAAAGTAGAGGCAGCTTTGAAGAATCTTCCACTAGT
AGATAACATTTGTGCATATGCAAACAGTTATCATTCTTATGTCATTGGATTTGTTGTGCCAAATCAAAAG
GAACTAACTGAACTAGCTCGAAAGAAAGGACTTAAAGGGACTTGGGAGGAGCTGTGTAACAGTTGTGAAA
TGGAAAATGAGGTACTTAAAGTGCTTTCCGAAGCTGCTATTTCAGCAAGTCTGGAAAAGTTTGAAATTCC
AGTAAAAATTCGTTTGAGTCCTGAACCGTGGACCCCTGAAACTGGTCTGGTGACAGATGCCTTCAAGCTG
AAACGCAAAGAGCTTAAAACACATTACCAGGCGGACATTGAGCGAATGTATGGAAGAAAATGA
